Addgene plasmid #143028: TFORF0487
Purpose: Lentiviral vector for overexpressing transcription factor ORFs with unique 24-bp barcodes. Barcodes facilitate identification of transcription factors in pooled screens.
Depositing lab: Feng Zhang. Depositing organization: Broad Institute. Publication: A transcription factor atlas of directed differentiation. Joung J, Ma S, Tay T, Geiger-Schuller KR, Kirchgatterer PC, Verdine VK, Guo B, Arias-Garcia MA, Allen WE, Singh A, Kuksenko O, Abudayyeh OO, Gootenberg JS, Fu Z, Macrae RK, Buenrostro JD, Regev A, Zhang F. Cell. 2023 Jan 5;186(1):209-229.e26. doi: 10.1016/j.cell.2022.11.026. PubMed 36608654.
Backbone
  Vector backbone: pLX_TRC317
  Backbone manufacturer: Broad Institute Genetic Perturbation Platform
  Backbone size w/o insert (bp): 8264
  Vector type: Mammalian Expression, Lentiviral
  Selectable markers: Puromycin
Growth in bacteria
  Bacterial resistance: Ampicillin, 100 μg/mL
  Growth temperature: 37°C
  Growth strain: NEB Stable
  Copy number: High Copy
Gene/Insert
  Gene/Insert name: ZFP90
  Species: H. sapiens (human)
  Insert size (bp): 2012
  Entrez Gene: ZFP90 (a.k.a. FIK, NK10, ZNF756, zfp-90)
  Promoter: EF1a
  Cloning method: Unknown
  Sequencing primers: 5′ GGGTGGAGACTGAAGTTAGGCCAG; 3′ CACATAGCGTAAAAGGAGCAACATAG
Terms and licenses: Academic/Nonprofit Terms; Industry Terms: Not Available to Industry
Depositor comments: NM_133458,NM_001305203,XM_005255804,ENST00000570495,ENST00000563169,ENST00000398253 . The transcription factor ORF portion of this plasmid was synthesized by Genewiz. Please test multiple small colonies in case of plasmid recombination. To make this collection available in a timely manner, a portion of this collection was not fully sequenced by Addgene. If an Addgene verified full plasmid sequence is not available, please contact us prior to placing an order to request the full sequence.
How to cite: TFORF0487 was a gift from Feng Zhang (Addgene plasmid # 143028 ; http://n2t.net/addgene:143028 ; RRID:Addgene_143028)
