[The description below was written by a language model from this plasmid's Addgene catalogue record and pLannotate feature annotations shown in this document.]
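Description:
TFORF0487 is a lentiviral mammalian expression plasmid built on the pLX_TRC317 backbone. It belongs to a barcoded library of human transcription factor open reading frames, and this member carries human ZFP90, a zinc finger protein also known as ZNF756, FIK or NK10. The sequenced record is 10,276 nt, which matches the stated backbone plus an insert of about 2 kb. In bacteria the plasmid is maintained through a high-copy ColE1/pUC origin and selected with ampicillin via β-lactamase. An f1 origin and remnants of a lac/lacZα cloning region are also present. The depositor warns that recombination can occur, a common issue with LTR-containing plasmids.

The viral cassette has a third-generation, self-inactivating layout. An RSV promoter drives a truncated HIV-1 5' LTR, followed by the Ψ packaging signal with a gag fragment, the RRE for Rev-dependent export, and a cPPT/CTS, and it ends with a ΔU3 3' LTR and an SV40 polyadenylation signal. Inside this unit, an SV40 promoter expresses puromycin N-acetyltransferase for selecting transduced cells. A separate EF-1α promoter drives the synthesized ZFP90 ORF, and a downstream WPRE enhances transcript expression. The annotation tool recognises ZFP90 only as discontinuous fragments. A short ZFHD1 match within the ORF probably reflects zinc finger sequence similarity. The unique 24-bp barcode described in the catalogue entry is not annotated in the feature table, so its position is not given.

The construct is intended for overexpressing ZFP90 in mammalian cells. The barcode allows the factor to be identified by sequencing in pooled screens, such as those for directed differentiation.
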