Features (pLannotate 1.2.2; 33 found; start..end, strand, type, name):
      5..231     +  promoter       RSV promoter: Rous sarcoma virus enhancer/promoter
    232..412     +  LTR            5' LTR (truncated): truncated 5' long terminal repeat (LTR) from HIV-1
    459..584     +  misc_feature   HIV-1 Ψ: packaging signal of human immunodeficiency virus type 1
    568..931     +  CDS            HIV-1 gag (fragment): gag protein from human immunodeficiency virus 1; gag
   1077..1310    +  misc_feature   RRE: The Rev response element (RRE) of HIV-1 allows for Rev-dependent mRNA export from the nucleus to the cytoplasm.
   1687..1713    +  CDS            Rev (fragment): human immunodeficiency virus 1 (HIV-1) Rev protein; rev; enhances nuclear export of unspliced and incompletely spliced viral mRNAs
   1720..1743    +  promoter       SV40 promoter (fragment): SV40 early promoter
   1744..1815    +  promoter       SV40 promoter (fragment): SV40 enhancer and early promoter
   1839..1974    +  rep_origin     SV40 ori: SV40 origin of replication
   2020..2616    +  CDS            PuroR (fragment): puromycin N-acetyltransferase; pac from Streptomyces; confers resistance to puromycin
   2665..2782    +  misc_feature   cPPT/CTS: central polypurine tract and central termination sequence of HIV-1
   2847..2913    +  CDS            small t antigen (fragment): SV40 (simian virus 40) small t antigen
   2920..4098    +  promoter       EF-1α promoter: strong constitutive promoter for human elongation factor EF-1α
   4115..4963    +  CDS            ZFP90 (fragment): ZFP90_HUMAN - Also known as KIAA1954, ZNF756. Experimental evidence at protein level: Swiss-Prot protein existence level 1. [Isoform 2]: Acts as a bridge between FOXP3 and the corepressor TRIM28, and is required for the transcriptional repressor activity of FOXP3 in regulatory T-cells (Treg). From Homo sapiens (Human).
   5202..5218    +  CDS            ZFHD1 (DNA binding domain) (fragment): composite human DNA-binding domain composed of domains from the transcription factors Zif268 and Oct-1 (Pomerantz et al., 1995)
   5519..5602    +  CDS            ZFP90 (fragment): ZFP90_HUMAN - Also known as KIAA1954, ZNF756. Experimental evidence at protein level: Swiss-Prot protein existence level 1. [Isoform 2]: Acts as a bridge between FOXP3 and the corepressor TRIM28, and is required for the transcriptional repressor activity of FOXP3 in regulatory T-cells (Treg). From Homo sapiens (Human).
   6038..6091    +  promoter       U6 promoter (fragment): RNA polymerase III promoter for human U6 snRNA
   6133..6721    +  misc_feature   WPRE: woodchuck hepatitis virus posttranscriptional regulatory element
   6772..6791    +  misc_feature   cPPT/CTS (fragment): central polypurine tract and central termination sequence of HIV-1
   6793..7026    +  LTR            3' LTR (ΔU3): self-inactivating 3' long terminal repeat (LTR) from HIV-1
   7104..7225    +  polyA_signal   SV40 poly(A) signal: SV40 polyadenylation signal
   7265..7400    +  rep_origin     SV40 ori: SV40 origin of replication
   7421..7439    -  promoter       T7 promoter: promoter for bacteriophage T7 RNA polymerase
   7447..7602    +  CDS            lacZα (fragment): LacZα fragment of β-galactosidase; lacZ fragment
   7607..8035    +  rep_origin     f1 ori (sequence partly withheld): f1 bacteriophage origin of replication; arrow indicates direction of (+) strand synthesis
   8088..8192    +  promoter       AmpR promoter: bla
   8193..9053    +  CDS            AmpR: β-lactamase; bla; confers resistance to ampicillin, carbenicillin, and related antibiotics
   9224..9812    +  rep_origin     ori: high-copy-number ColE1/pMB1/pBR322/pUC origin of replication
   9995..10087   +  CDS            lacI (fragment): lac repressor; lacI; The lac repressor binds to the lac operator to inhibit transcription in E. coli. This inhibition can be relieved by adding lactose or isopropyl-β-D-thiogalactopyranoside (IPTG).
  10100..10121   +  protein_bind   CAP binding site: CAP binding activates transcription in the presence of cAMP. E. coli catabolite activator protein
  10136..10166   +  promoter       lac promoter: promoter for the E. coli lac operon
  10174..10190   +  protein_bind   lac operator: The lac repressor binds to the lac operator to inhibit transcription in E. coli. This inhibition can be relieved by adding lactose or isopropyl-β-D-thiogalactopyranoside (IPTG). lac repressor encoded by lacI
  10235..10253   +  promoter       T3 promoter: promoter for bacteriophage T3 RNA polymerase
>Addgene plasmid #143028 | TFORF0487 | addgene full sequence | sequence record 399032 | Addgene NGS Result
TTAATGTAGTCTTATGCAATACTCTTGTAGTCTTGCAACATGGTAACGATGAGTTAGCAACATGCCTTAC
AAGGAGAGAAAAAGCACCGTGCATGCCGATTGGTGGAAGTAAGGTGGTACGATCGTGCCTTATTAGGAAG
GCAACAGACGGGTCTGACATGGATTGGACGAACCACTGAATTGCCGCATTGCAGAGATATTGTATTTAAG
TGCCTAGCTCGATACATAAACGGGTCTCTCTGGTTAGACCAGATCTGAGCCTGGGAGCTCTCTGGCTAAC
TAGGGAACCCACTGCTTAAGCCTCAATAAAGCTTGCCTTGAGTGCTTCAAGTAGTGTGTGCCCGTCTGTT
GTGTGACTCTGGTAACTAGAGATCCCTCAGACCCTTTTAGTCAGTGTGGAAAATCTCTAGCAGTGGCGCC
CGAACAGGGACTTGAAAGCGAAAGGGAAACCAGAGGAGCTCTCTCGACGCAGGACTCGGCTTGCTGAAGC
GCGCACGGCAAGAGGCGAGGGGCGGCGACTGGTGAGTACGCCAAAAATTTTGACTAGCGGAGGCTAGAAG
GAGAGAGATGGGTGCGAGAGCGTCAGTATTAAGCGGGGGAGAATTAGATCGCGATGGGAAAAAATTCGGT
TAAGGCCAGGGGGAAAGAAAAAATATAAATTAAAACATATAGTATGGGCAAGCAGGGAGCTAGAACGATT
CGCAGTTAATCCTGGCCTGTTAGAAACATCAGAAGGCTGTAGACAAATACTGGGACAGCTACAACCATCC
CTTCAGACAGGATCAGAAGAACTTAGATCATTATATAATACAGTAGCAACCCTCTATTGTGTGCATCAAA
GGATAGAGATAAAAGACACCAAGGAAGCTTTAGACAAGATAGAGGAAGAGCAAAACAAAAGTAAGACCAC
CGCACAGCAAGCGGCCGCTGATCTTCAGACCTGGAGGAGGAGATATGAGGGACAATTGGAGAAGTGAATT
ATATAAATATAAAGTAGTAAAAATTGAACCATTAGGAGTAGCACCCACCAAGGCAAAGAGAAGAGTGGTG
CAGAGAGAAAAAAGAGCAGTGGGAATAGGAGCTTTGTTCCTTGGGTTCTTGGGAGCAGCAGGAAGCACTA
TGGGCGCAGCGTCAATGACGCTGACGGTACAGGCCAGACAATTATTGTCTGGTATAGTGCAGCAGCAGAA
CAATTTGCTGAGGGCTATTGAGGCGCAACAGCATCTGTTGCAACTCACAGTCTGGGGCATCAAGCAGCTC
CAGGCAAGAATCCTGGCTGTGGAAAGATACCTAAAGGATCAACAGCTCCTGGGGATTTGGGGTTGCTCTG
GAAAACTCATTTGCACCACTGCTGTGCCTTGGAATGCTAGTTGGAGTAATAAATCTCTGGAACAGATTTG
GAATCACACGACCTGGATGGAGTGGGACAGAGAAATTAACAATTACACAAGCTTAATACACTCCTTAATT
GAAGAATCGCAAAACCAGCAAGAAAAGAATGAACAAGAATTATTGGAATTAGATAAATGGGCAAGTTTGT
GGAATTGGTTTAACATAACAAATTGGCTGTGGTATATAAAATTATTCATAATGATAGTAGGAGGCTTGGT
AGGTTTAAGAATAGTTTTTGCTGTACTTTCTATAGTGAATAGAGTTAGGCAGGGATATTCACCATTATCG
TTTCAGACCCACCTCCCAACCCCGAGGGGACCCATGCATTGCATCTCAATTAGTCAGCAACCAGGTGTGG
AAAGTCCCCAGGCTCCCCAGCAGGCAGAAGTATGCAAAGCATGCGTCTCAATTAGTCAGCAACCATAGTC
CCGCCCCTAACTCCGCCCATCCCGCCCCTAACTCCGCCCAGTTCCGCCCATTCTCCGCCCCATGGCTGAC
TAATTTTTTTTATTTATGCAGAGGCCGAGGCCGCCTCGGCCTCTGAGCTATTCCAGAAGTAGTGAGGAGG
CTTTTTTGGAGGCCTAGGCTTTTGCAAAAAGCTTTCTAGAGGTACCACCGGAGCTTACCATGACCGAGTA
CAAGCCCACGGTGCGCCTCGCCACCCGCGACGACGTCCCCAGGGCCGTACGCACCCTCGCCGCCGCGTTC
GCCGACTACCCCGCCACGCGCCACACCGTCGATCCGGACCGCCACATCGAGCGGGTCACCGAGCTGCAAG
AACTCTTCCTCACGCGCGTCGGGCTCGACATCGGCAAGGTGTGGGTCGCGGACGACGGCGCCGCCGTGGC
GGTCTGGACCACGCCGGAGAGCGTCGAAGCGGGGGCGGTGTTCGCCGAGATCGGCCCGCGCATGGCCGAG
TTGAGCGGTTCCCGGCTGGCCGCGCAGCAACAGATGGAAGGCCTCCTGGCGCCGCACCGGCCCAAGGAGC
CCGCGTGGTTCCTGGCCACCGTCGGCGTCTCGCCCGACCACCAGGGCAAGGGTCTGGGCAGCGCCGTCGT
GCTCCCCGGAGTGGAGGCGGCCGAGCGCGCCGGGGTGCCCGCCTTCCTGGAGACCTCCGCGCCCCGCAAC
CTCCCCTTCTACGAGCGGCTCGGCTTCACCGTCACCGCCGACGTCGAGGTGCCCGAAGGACCGCGCACCT
GGTGCATGACCCGCAAGCCCGGTGCCAGTTAACGAATTCTAGATCTTGAGACAAATGGCAGTATTCATCC
ACAATTTTAAAAGAAAAGGGGGGATTGGGGGGTACAGTGCAGGGGAAAGAATAGTAGACATAATAGCAAC
AGACATACAAACTAAAGAATTACAAAAACAAATTACAAAAATTCAAAATTTTCGGGTTTATTACAGGGAC
AGCAGAGATCCACTTTGGCGCCGGCTCGAGGCCTGCAGGTGCAAAGATGGATAAAGTTTTAAACAGAGAG
GAATCTTTGCAGCTAATGGACCTTCTAGGTCTTGAAAGGAGTGGGAATTGGCTCCGGTGCCCGTCAGTGG
GCAGAGCGCACATCGCCCACAGTCCCCGAGAAGTTGGGGGGAGGGGTCGGCAATTGAACCGGTGCCTAGA
GAAGGTGGCGCGGGGTAAACTGGGAAAGTGATGTCGTGTACTGGCTCCGCCTTTTTCCCGAGGGTGGGGG
AGAACCGTATATAAGTGCAGTAGTCGCCGTGAACGTTCTTTTTCGCAACGGGTTTGCCGCCAGAACACAG
GTAAGTGCCGTGTGTGGTTCCCGCGGGCCTGGCCTCTTTACGGGTTATGGCCCTTGCGTGCCTTGAATTA
CTTCCACCTGGCTGCAGTACGTGATTCTTGATCCCGAGCTTCGGGTTGGAAGTGGGTGGGAGAGTTCGAG
GCCTTGCGCTTAAGGAGCCCCTTCGCCTCGTGCTTGAGTTGAGGCCTGGCCTGGGCGCTGGGGCCGCCGC
GTGCGAATCTGGTGGCACCTTCGCGCCTGTCTCGCTGCTTTCGATAAGTCTCTAGCCATTTAAAATTTTT
GATGACCTGCTGCGACGCTTTTTTTCTGGCAAGATAGTCTTGTAAATGCGGGCCAAGATCTGCACACTGG
TATTTCGGTTTTTGGGGCCGCGGGCGGCGACGGGGCCCGTGCGTCCCAGCGCACATGTTCGGCGAGGCGG
GGCCTGCGAGCGCGGCCACCGAGAATCGGACGGGGGTAGTCTCAAGCTGGCCGGCCTGCTCTGGTGCCTG
GCCTCGCGCCGCCGTGTATCGCCCCGCCCTGGGCGGCAAGGCTGGCCCGGTCGGCACCAGTTGCGTGAGC
GGAAAGATGGCCGCTTCCCGGCCCTGCTGCAGGGAGCTCAAAATGGAGGACGCGGCGCTCGGGAGAGCGG
GCGGGTGAGTCACCCACACAAAGGAAAAGGGCCTTTCCGTCCTCAGCCGTCGCTTCATGTGACTCCACGG
AGTACCGGGCGCCGTCCAGGCACCTCGATTAGTTCTCGAGCTTTTGGAGTACGTCGTCTTTAGGTTGGGG
GGAGGGGTTTTATGCGATGGAGTTTCCCCACACTGAGTGGGTGGAGACTGAAGTTAGGCCAGCTTGGCAC
TTGATGTAATTCTCCTTGGAATTTGCCCTTTTTGAGTTTGGATCTTGGTTCATTCTCAAGCCTCAGACAG
TGGTTCAAAGTTTTTTTCTTCCATTTCAGGTGTCGTGAGGCTAGCACCGCCACCATGGCCCCGAGGCCTC
CGACCGCCGCGCCCCAGGAATCAGTGACATTCAAAGATGTGTCTGTGGACTTCACCCAGGAAGAATGGTA
CCATGTCGACCCTGCTCAGAGGAGCTTATACAGGGATGTGATGCTGGAGAACTATAGCCACCTGGTTTCT
CTTGGATATCAAGTTTCCAAGCCAGAGGTGATCTTCAAATTGGAGCAAGGAGAAGAGCCATGGATATCAG
AGGGAGAAATCCAACGACCTTTCTATCCAGACTGGAAGACCAGGCCTGAAGTCAAATCATCACATTTGCA
GCAGGATGTATCAGAAGTATCCCACTGCACACATGATCTCTTACATGCTACATTAGAAGACTCCTGGGAT
GTTAGCAGCCAGTTAGACAGGCAACAGGAAAACTGGAAGAGACATCTGGGATCAGAGGCATCCACCCAGA
AGAAAATAATTACACCACAAGAAAATTTTGAGCAAAATAAATTTGGTGAAAATTCTAGATTGAACACCAA
TTTGGTTACACAACTGAACATTCCTGCAAGAATAAGGCCTAGTGAATGTGAGACCCTTGGAAGCAATTTG
GGACATAATGCAGACTTACTTAATGAGAATAATATTCTTGCAAAAAAGAAACCCTATAAGTGTGATAAAT
GTAGAAAAGCCTTTATTCATAGATCATCGCTTACTAAACATGAGAAAACACATAAAGGAGAGGGAGCTTT
CCCTAATGGAACAGATCAAGGAATTTATCCTGGAAAGAAACACCATGAATGTACCGACTGTGGGAAAACC
TTTCTCTGGAAGACACAGCTTACTGAGCATCAGAGAATTCACACTGGGGAGAAACCCTTTGAATGCAATG
TATGTGGAAAGGCCTTCAGGCATAGCTCATCTCTTGGTCAGCATGAGAATGCTCATACCGGAGAGAAACC
CTATCAGTGTAGTCTCTGTGGGAAAGCCTTCCAGCGCAGCTCCTCCCTTGTTCAACACCAGCGAATTCAC
ACTGGAGAGAAACCCTATCGATGTAATCTATGTGGGAGGTCCTTTAGGCATGGCACATCCCTCACTCAAC
ACGAGGTCACACACAGTGGAGAGAAGCCCTTCCAGTGTAAGGAATGTGGGAAAGCCTTTAGTCGATGTTC
TTCCCTTGTCCAACATGAGAGGACTCATACTGGAGAGAAACCTTTTGAATGTAGCATATGTGGGAGGGCT
TTTGGTCAGAGCCCATCCCTTTATAAACATATGAGGATTCATAAGAGAGGCAAACCTTACCAAAGCAGTA
ACTACAGCATAGATTTCAAGCACAGCACATCTCTCACTCAAGATGAAAGCACTCTTACCGAAGTGAAATC
CTACCATTGTAATGACTGTGGGGAAGACTTTAGTCACATTACAGACTTTACTGACCATCAGAGGATCCAT
ACTGCAGAGAACCCCTATGATTGTGAGCAGGCTTTTAGTCAGCAAGCTATTTCTCATCCTGGAGAGAAAC
CCTATCAATGTAATGTATGTGGGAAAGCTTTCAAAAGGAGTACAAGTTTCATAGAGCATCACAGAATTCA
TACTGGAGAGAAACCCTATGAATGTAATGAGTGTGGAGAAGCCTTTAGTCGACGCTCATCGCTTACTCAA
CATGAGAGAACCCACACTGGAGAGAAACCCTATGAATGTATTGACTGTGGGAAAGCCTTTAGTCAAAGTT
CATCTCTCATTCAGCATGAGAGAACTCATACTGGAGAGAAGCCCTATGAATGTAATGAATGTGGGAGAGC
CTTCCGAAAAAAAACCAACCTGCATGATCATCAGAGAATTCATACTGGAGAAAAACCCTATTCTTGTAAG
GAATGTGGGAAAAACTTCAGCCGAAGTTCAGCTCTTACTAAACACCAGAGAATTCATACTCGAAATAAAC
TCTAGTAATGAACTAGTCCGTAACTTGAAAGTATTTCGATTTCTTGGCTTTATATATCTTGTGGAAAGGA
CGAGTAGCCCTTACGTGCACAATTATGACGCGTTAAGTCGACAATCAACCTCTGGATTACAAAATTTGTG
AAAGATTGACTGGTATTCTTAACTATGTTGCTCCTTTTACGCTATGTGGATACGCTGCTTTAATGCCTTT
GTATCATGCTATTGCTTCCCGTATGGCTTTCATTTTCTCCTCCTTGTATAAATCCTGGTTGCTGTCTCTT
TATGAGGAGTTGTGGCCCGTTGTCAGGCAACGTGGCGTGGTGTGCACTGTGTTTGCTGACGCAACCCCCA
CTGGTTGGGGCATTGCCACCACCTGTCAGCTCCTTTCCGGGACTTTCGCTTTCCCCCTCCCTATTGCCAC
GGCGGAACTCATCGCCGCCTGCCTTGCCCGCTGCTGGACAGGGGCTCGGCTGTTGGGCACTGACAATTCC
GTGGTGTTGTCGGGGAAATCATCGTCCTTTCCTTGGCTGCTCGCCTGTGTTGCCACCTGGATTCTGCGCG
GGACGTCCTTCTGCTACGTCCCTTCGGCCCTCAATCCAGCGGACCTTCCTTCCCGCGGCCTGCTGCCGGC
TCTGCGGCCTCTTCCGCGTCTTCGCCTTCGCCCTCAGACGAGTCGGATCTCCCTTTGGGCCGCCTCCCCG
CGTCGACTTTAAGACCAATGACTTACAAGGCAGCTGTAGATCTTAGCCACTTTTTAAAAGAAAAGGGGGG
ACTGGAAGGGCTAATTCACTCCCAACGAAGACAAGATCTGCTTTTTGCTTGTACTGGGTCTCTCTGGTTA
GACCAGATCTGAGCCTGGGAGCTCTCTGGCTAACTAGGGAACCCACTGCTTAAGCCTCAATAAAGCTTGC
CTTGAGTGCTTCAAGTAGTGTGTGCCCGTCTGTTGTGTGACTCTGGTAACTAGAGATCCCTCAGACCCTT
TTAGTCAGTGTGGAAAATCTCTAGCAGTACGTATAGTAGTTCATGTCATCTTATTATTCAGTATTTATAA
CTTGCAAAGAAATGAATATCAGAGAGTGAGAGGAACTTGTTTATTGCAGCTTATAATGGTTACAAATAAA
GCAATAGCATCACAAATTTCACAAATAAAGCATTTTTTTCACTGCATTCTAGTTGTGGTTTGTCCAAACT
CATCAATGTATCTTATCATGTCTGGCTCTAGCTATCCCGCCCCTAACTCCGCCCATCCCGCCCCTAACTC
CGCCCAGTTCCGCCCATTCTCCGCCCCATGGCTGACTAATTTTTTTTATTTATGCAGAGGCCGAGGCCGC
CTCGGCCTCTGAGCTATTCCAGAAGTAGTGAGGAGGCTTTTTTGGAGGCCTAGGGACGTACCCAATTCGC
CCTATAGTGAGTCGTATTACGCGCGCTCACTGGCCGTCGTTTTACAACGTCGTGACTGGGAAAACCCTGG
CGTTACCCAACTTAATCGCCTTGCAGCACATCCCCCTTTCGCCAGCTGGCGTAATAGCGAAGAGGCCCGC
ACCGATCGCCCTTCCCAACAGTTGCGCAGCCTGAATGGCGAATGGG
[124 nt withheld, positions 7607-7730]
C
[91 nt withheld, positions 7732-7822]
A
[49 nt withheld, positions 7824-7872]
CCTTTGACGTTGGAGTCCACGTTCTTT
[37 nt withheld, positions 7900-7936]
ACCCTATCTCGGTCTATTCTTTTGATTTATAAGGGATTTTGCCGATTTCGGCCTATTGGTTAAAAAATGA
GCTGATTTAACAAAAATTTAACGCGAATTTTAACAAAATATTAACGCTTACAATTTAGGTGGCACTTTTC
GGGGAAATGTGCGCGGAACCCCTATTTGTTTATTTTTCTAAATACATTCAAATATGTATCCGCTCATGAG
ACAATAACCCTGATAAATGCTTCAATAATATTGAAAAAGGAAGAGTATGAGTATTCAACATTTCCGTGTC
GCCCTTATTCCCTTTTTTGCGGCATTTTGCCTTCCTGTTTTTGCTCACCCAGAAACGCTGGTGAAAGTAA
AAGATGCTGAAGATCAGTTGGGTGCACGAGTGGGTTACATCGAACTGGATCTCAACAGCGGTAAGATCCT
TGAGAGTTTTCGCCCCGAAGAACGTTTTCCAATGATGAGCACTTTTAAAGTTCTGCTATGTGGCGCGGTA
TTATCCCGTATTGACGCCGGGCAAGAGCAACTCGGTCGCCGCATACACTATTCTCAGAATGACTTGGTTG
AGTACTCACCAGTCACAGAAAAGCATCTTACGGATGGCATGACAGTAAGAGAATTATGCAGTGCTGCCAT
AACCATGAGTGATAACACTGCGGCCAACTTACTTCTGACAACGATCGGAGGACCGAAGGAGCTAACCGCT
TTTTTGCACAACATGGGGGATCATGTAACTCGCCTTGATCGTTGGGAACCGGAGCTGAATGAAGCCATAC
CAAACGACGAGCGTGACACCACGATGCCTGTAGCAATGGCAACAACGTTGCGCAAACTATTAACTGGCGA
ACTACTTACTCTAGCTTCCCGGCAACAATTAATAGACTGGATGGAGGCGGATAAAGTTGCAGGACCACTT
CTGCGCTCGGCCCTTCCGGCTGGCTGGTTTATTGCTGATAAATCTGGAGCCGGTGAGCGTGGGTCTCGCG
GTATCATTGCAGCACTGGGGCCAGATGGTAAGCCCTCCCGTATCGTAGTTATCTACACGACGGGGAGTCA
GGCAACTATGGATGAACGAAATAGACAGATCGCTGAGATAGGTGCCTCACTGATTAAGCATTGGTAACTG
TCAGACCAAGTTTACTCATATATACTTTAGATTGATTTAAAACTTCATTTTTAATTTAAAAGGATCTAGG
TGAAGATCCTTTTTGATAATCTCATGACCAAAATCCCTTAACGTGAGTTTTCGTTCCACTGAGCGTCAGA
CCCCGTAGAAAAGATCAAAGGATCTTCTTGAGATCCTTTTTTTCTGCGCGTAATCTGCTGCTTGCAAACA
AAAAAACCACCGCTACCAGCGGTGGTTTGTTTGCCGGATCAAGAGCTACCAACTCTTTTTCCGAAGGTAA
CTGGCTTCAGCAGAGCGCAGATACCAAATACTGTTCTTCTAGTGTAGCCGTAGTTAGGCCACCACTTCAA
GAACTCTGTAGCACCGCCTACATACCTCGCTCTGCTAATCCTGTTACCAGTGGCTGCTGCCAGTGGCGAT
AAGTCGTGTCTTACCGGGTTGGACTCAAGACGATAGTTACCGGATAAGGCGCAGCGGTCGGGCTGAACGG
GGGGTTCGTGCACACAGCCCAGCTTGGAGCGAACGACCTACACCGAACTGAGATACCTACAGCGTGAGCT
ATGAGAAAGCGCCACGCTTCCCGAAGGGAGAAAGGCGGACAGGTATCCGGTAAGCGGCAGGGTCGGAACA
GGAGAGCGCACGAGGGAGCTTCCAGGGGGAAACGCCTGGTATCTTTATAGTCCTGTCGGGTTTCGCCACC
TCTGACTTGAGCGTCGATTTTTGTGATGCTCGTCAGGGGGGCGGAGCCTATGGAAAAACGCCAGCAACGC
GGCCTTTTTACGGTTCCTGGCCTTTTGCTGGCCTTTTGCTCACATGTTCTTTCCTGCGTTATCCCCTGAT
TCTGTGGATAACCGTATTACCGCCTTTGAGTGAGCTGATACCGCTCGCCGCAGCCGAACGACCGAGCGCA
GCGAGTCAGTGAGCGAGGAAGCGGAAGAGCGCCCAATACGCAAACCGCCTCTCCCCGCGCGTTGGCCGAT
TCATTAATGCAGCTGGCACGACAGGTTTCCCGACTGGAAAGCGGGCAGTGAGCGCAACGCAATTAATGTG
AGTTAGCTCACTCATTAGGCACCCCAGGCTTTACACTTTATGCTTCCGGCTCGTATGTTGTGTGGAATTG
TGAGCGGATAACAATTTCACACAGGAAACAGCTATGACCATGATTACGCCAAGCGCGCAATTAACCCTCA
CTAAAGGGAACAAAAGCTGGAGCTGCAAGC
