>Addgene plasmid #143028 | TFORF0487 | depositor partial sequence | sequence record 281222 | Insert
ACCGCCACCATGGCCCCGAGGCCTCCGACCGCCGCGCCCCAGGAATCAGTGACATTCAAAGATGTGTCTG
TGGACTTCACCCAGGAAGAATGGTACCATGTCGACCCTGCTCAGAGGAGCTTATACAGGGATGTGATGCT
GGAGAACTATAGCCACCTGGTTTCTCTTGGATATCAAGTTTCCAAGCCAGAGGTGATCTTCAAATTGGAG
CAAGGAGAAGAGCCATGGATATCAGAGGGAGAAATCCAACGACCTTTCTATCCAGACTGGAAGACCAGGC
CTGAAGTCAAATCATCACATTTGCAGCAGGATGTATCAGAAGTATCCCACTGCACACATGATCTCTTACA
TGCTACATTAGAAGACTCCTGGGATGTTAGCAGCCAGTTAGACAGGCAACAGGAAAACTGGAAGAGACAT
CTGGGATCAGAGGCATCCACCCAGAAGAAAATAATTACACCACAAGAAAATTTTGAGCAAAATAAATTTG
GTGAAAATTCTAGATTGAACACCAATTTGGTTACACAACTGAACATTCCTGCAAGAATAAGGCCTAGTGA
ATGTGAGACCCTTGGAAGCAATTTGGGACATAATGCAGACTTACTTAATGAGAATAATATTCTTGCAAAA
AAGAAACCCTATAAGTGTGATAAATGTAGAAAAGCCTTTATTCATAGATCATCGCTTACTAAACATGAGA
AAACACATAAAGGAGAGGGAGCTTTCCCTAATGGAACAGATCAAGGAATTTATCCTGGAAAGAAACACCA
TGAATGTACCGACTGTGGGAAAACCTTTCTCTGGAAGACACAGCTTACTGAGCATCAGAGAATTCACACT
GGGGAGAAACCCTTTGAATGCAATGTATGTGGAAAGGCCTTCAGGCATAGCTCATCTCTTGGTCAGCATG
AGAATGCTCATACCGGAGAGAAACCCTATCAGTGTAGTCTCTGTGGGAAAGCCTTCCAGCGCAGCTCCTC
CCTTGTTCAACACCAGCGAATTCACACTGGAGAGAAACCCTATCGATGTAATCTATGTGGGAGGTCCTTT
AGGCATGGCACATCCCTCACTCAACACGAGGTCACACACAGTGGAGAGAAGCCCTTCCAGTGTAAGGAAT
GTGGGAAAGCCTTTAGTCGATGTTCTTCCCTTGTCCAACATGAGAGGACTCATACTGGAGAGAAACCTTT
TGAATGTAGCATATGTGGGAGGGCTTTTGGTCAGAGCCCATCCCTTTATAAACATATGAGGATTCATAAG
AGAGGCAAACCTTACCAAAGCAGTAACTACAGCATAGATTTCAAGCACAGCACATCTCTCACTCAAGATG
AAAGCACTCTTACCGAAGTGAAATCCTACCATTGTAATGACTGTGGGGAAGACTTTAGTCACATTACAGA
CTTTACTGACCATCAGAGGATCCATACTGCAGAGAACCCCTATGATTGTGAGCAGGCTTTTAGTCAGCAA
GCTATTTCTCATCCTGGAGAGAAACCCTATCAATGTAATGTATGTGGGAAAGCTTTCAAAAGGAGTACAA
GTTTCATAGAGCATCACAGAATTCATACTGGAGAGAAACCCTATGAATGTAATGAGTGTGGAGAAGCCTT
TAGTCGACGCTCATCGCTTACTCAACATGAGAGAACCCACACTGGAGAGAAACCCTATGAATGTATTGAC
TGTGGGAAAGCCTTTAGTCAAAGTTCATCTCTCATTCAGCATGAGAGAACTCATACTGGAGAGAAGCCCT
ATGAATGTAATGAATGTGGGAGAGCCTTCCGAAAAAAAACCAACCTGCATGATCATCAGAGAATTCATAC
TGGAGAAAAACCCTATTCTTGTAAGGAATGTGGGAAAAACTTCAGCCGAAGTTCAGCTCTTACTAAACAC
CAGAGAATTCATACTCGAAATAAACTCTAGTAATGAACTAGTCCGTAACTTGAAAGTATTTCGATTTCTT
GGCTTTATATATCTTGTGGAAAGGACGAGTAGCCCTTACGTGCACAATTATG
