>Addgene plasmid #143028 | TFORF0487 | depositor partial sequence | sequence record 281223 | Barcode
GTAGCCCTTACGTGCACAATTATG
